>Addgene plasmid #176984 | WDR4_pcDNA6.2/EmGFP-Bsd | addgene full sequence | sequence record 349770 | Addgene NGS Result
GACATTGATTATTGACTAGTTATTAATAGTAATCAATTACGGGGTCATTAGTTCATAGCCCATATATGGA
GTTCCGCGTTACATAACTTACGGTAAATGGCCCGCCTGGCTGACCGCCCAACGACCCCCGCCCATTGACG
TCAATAATGACGTATGTTCCCATAGTAACGCCAATAGGGACTTTCCATTGACGTCAATGGGTGGAGTATT
TACGGTAAACTGCCCACTTGGCAGTACATCAAGTGTATCATATGCCAAGTACGCCCCCTATTGACGTCAA
TGACGGTAAATGGCCCGCCTGGCATTATGCCCAGTACATGACCTTATGGGACTTTCCTACTTGGCAGTAC
ATCTACGTATTAGTCATCGCTATTACCATGGTGATGCGGTTTTGGCAGTACATCAATGGGCGTGGATAGC
GGTTTGACTCACGGGGATTTCCAAGTCTCCACCCCATTGACGTCAATGGGAGTTTGTTTTGGCACCAAAA
TCAACGGGACTTTCCAAAATGTCGTAACAACTCCGCCCCATTGACGCAAATGGGCGGTAGGCGTGTACGG
TGGGAGGTCTATATAAGCAGAGCTCTCTGGCTAACTAGAGAACCCACTGCTTACTGGCTTATCGAAATTA
ATACGACTCACTATAGGGAGACCCAAGCTGGCTAGTTAAGCTATCAACAAGTTTGTACAAAAAAGCAGGC
ACCATGGCGGGCTCTGTGGGACTGGCGTTGTGCGGGCAGACGTTGGTGGTGCGGGGCGGCAGCCGATTCC
TGGCCACCTCCATAGCAAGCAGTGATGATGACAGCCTCTTCATCTATGACTGCAGTGCTGCAGAAAAGAA
GTCACAAGAAAATAAAGGGGAGGACGCGCCCTTGGACCAGGGGAGCGGTGCGATTCTGGCGTCCACCTTC
TCCAAGTCTGGCAGCTATTTTGCTTTAACCGATGACAGTAAGCGTCTGATTCTTTTCCGTACAAAACCAT
GGCAATGTCTGAGTGTCAGGACCGTGGCAAGGAGGTGTACAGCCCTGACTTTCATAGCCTCGGAGGAGAA
GGTCTTGGTGGCCGACAAGTCTGGAGACGTCTACTCCTTTTCGGTGCTGGAGCCACACGGGTGTGGCCGT
CTAGAGCTGGGACACCTGTCTATGCTGTTAGATGTGGCTGTGAGTCCTGATGACCGCTTCATCCTCACTG
CCGACCGGGACGAGAAGATCCGAGTCAGCTGGGCCGCGGCGCCCCATAGCATCGAGTCCTTCTGCTTGGG
GCACACAGAGTTTGTGAGCCGTATCTCCGTGGTGCCAACTCAGCCCGGGCTGCTTCTGTCCTCCTCTGGG
GACGGCACCCTGAGGCTCTGGGAGTACAGGAGCGGCCGCCAGCTGCACTGCTGTCACCTGGCCAGTCTGC
AGGAGCTGGTGGACCCCCAGGCCCCCCAGAAGTTTGCCGCGTCCAGGATTGCATTCTGGTGCCAGGAGAA
CTGCGTGGCGCTCCTGTGCGACGGCACTCCTGTGGTCTACATCTTCCAGCTGGACGCCCGCAGACAGCAG
TTGGTGTACAGGCAGCAGCTGGCGTTCCAGCACCAAGTGTGGGACGTGGCTTTCGAGGAGACCCAGGGGC
TGTGGGTGCTCCAGGACTGCCAGGAAGCCCCCCTGGTGCTCTACAGGCCTGTGGGCGACCAGTGGCAGTC
TGTTCCTGAGAGCACCGTGTTAAAGAAAGTCTCTGGTGTTCTTCGTGGGAACTGGGCCATGCTGGAAGGC
TCTGCCGGCGCAGACGCCAGCTTCAGCAGTCTCTACAAGGCCACGTTCGACAACGTGACCTCCTACCTGA
AGAAGAAAGAGGAGAGACTGCAGCAGCAGCTAGAGAAGAAGCAGCGGCGCCGGAGTCCCCCGCCTGGGCC
CGACGGGCATGCCAAGAAGATGAGACCGGGGGAGGCGACGCTAAGTTGCTGAAACCCAGCTTTCTTGTAC
AAAGTGGTTGATCTAGAGGGCCCGCGGTTCGAAGGTAAGCCTATCCCTAACCCTCTCCTCGGTCTCGATT
CTACGCGTACCGGTTAGTAATGAGTTTAAACGGGGGAGGCTAACTGAAACACGGAAGGAGACAATACCGG
AAGGAACCCGCGCTATGACGGCAATAAAAAGACAGAATAAAACGCACGGGTGTTGGGTCGTTTGTTCATA
AACGCGGGGTTCGGTCCCAGGGCTGGCACTCTGTCGATACCCCACCGAGACCCCATTGGGGCCAATACGC
CCGCGTTTCTTCCTTTTCCCCACCCCACCCCCCAAGTTCGGGTGAAGGCCCAGGGCTCGCAGCCAACGTC
GGGGCGGCAGGCCCTGCCATAGCAGATCTGCGCAGCTGGGGCTCTAGGGGGTATCCCC
[124 nt withheld, positions 2369-2492]
C
[91 nt withheld, positions 2494-2584]
A
[49 nt withheld, positions 2586-2634]
CCTTTGACGTTGGAGTCCACGTTCTTT
[37 nt withheld, positions 2662-2698]
ACCCTATCTCGGTCTATTCTTTTGATTTATAAGGGATTTTGCCGATTTCGGCCTATTGGTTAAAAAATGA
GCTGATTTAACAAAAATTTAACGCGAATTATCCTCGAGCTACCGGGTAGGGGAGGCGCTTTTCCCAAGGC
AGTCTGGAGCATGCGCTTTAGCAGCCCCGCTGGGCACTTGGCGCTACACAAGTGGCCTCTGGCCTCGCAC
ACATTCCACATCCACCGGTAGGCGCCAACCGGCTCCGTTCTTTGGTGGCCCCTTCGCGCCACCTTCTACT
CCTCCCCTAGTCAGGAAGTTCCCCCCCGCCCCGCAGCTCGCGTCGTGCAGGACGTGACAAATGGAAGTAG
CACGTCTCACTAGTCTCGTGCAGATGGACAGCACCGCTGAGCAATGGAAGCGGGTAGGCCTTTGGGGCAG
CGGCCAATAGCAGCTTTGCTCCTTCGCTTTCTGGGCTCAGAGGCTGGGAAGGGGTGGGTCCGGGGGCGGG
CTCAGGGGCGGGCTCAGGGGCGGGGCGGGCGCCCGAAGGTCCTCCGGAGGCCCGGCATTCTGCACGCTTC
AAAAGCGCACGTCTGCCGCGCTGTTCTCCTCTTCCTCATCTCCGGGCCTTTCGACTCTAGACACGTGTTG
ACAATTAATCATCGGCATAGTATATCGGCATAGTATAATACGACAAGGTGAGGAACTAAACCATGGTGAG
CAAGGGCGAGGAGCTGTTCACCGGGGTGGTGCCCATCCTGGTCGAGCTGGACGGCGACGTAAACGGCCAC
AAGTTCAGCGTGTCCGGCGAGGGCGAGGGCGATGCCACCTACGGCAAGCTGACCCTGAAGTTCATCTGCA
CCACCGGCAAGCTGCCCGTGCCCTGGCCCACCCTCGTGACCACCTTCACCTACGGCGTGCAGTGCTTCGC
CCGCTACCCCGACCACATGAAGCAGCACGACTTCTTCAAGTCCGCCATGCCCGAAGGCTACGTCCAGGAG
CGCACCATCTTCTTCAAGGACGACGGCAACTACAAGACCCGCGCCGAGGTGAAGTTCGAGGGCGACACCC
TGGTGAACCGCATCGAGCTGAAGGGCATCGACTTCAAGGAGGACGGCAACATCCTGGGGCACAAGCTGGA
GTACAACTACAACAGCCACAAGGTCTATATCACCGCCGACAAGCAGAAGAACGGCATCAAGGTGAACTTC
AAGACCCGCCACAACATCGAGGACGGCAGCGTGCAGCTCGCCGACCACTACCAGCAGAACACCCCCATCG
GCGACGGCCCCGTGCTGCTGCCCGACAACCACTACCTGAGCACCCAGTCCGCCCTGAGCAAAGACCCCAA
CGAGAAGCGCGATCACATGGTCCTGCTGGAGTTCGTGACCGCCGCCGGGATCACTCTCGGCATGGACGAG
CTGTACAAGGCCAAGCCTTTGTCTCAAGAAGAATCCACCCTCATTGAAAGAGCAACGGCTACAATCAACA
GCATCCCCATCTCTGAAGACTACAGCGTCGCCAGCGCAGCTCTCTCTAGCGACGGCCGCATCTTCACTGG
TGTCAATGTATATCATTTTACTGGGGGACCTTGTGCAGAACTCGTGGTGCTGGGCACTGCTGCTGCTGCG
GCAGCTGGCAACCTGACTTGTATCGTCGCGATCGGAAATGAGAACAGGGGCATCTTGAGCCCCTGCGGAC
GGTGCCGACAGGTGCTTCTCGATCTGCATCCTGGGATCAAAGCCATAGTGAAGGACAGTGATGGACAGCC
GACGGCAGTTGGGATTCGTGAATTGCTGCCCTCTGGTTATGTGTGGGAGGGCTAAGCACTTCGTGGCCGA
GGAGCAGGACTGACACGTGCTACGAGATTTCGATTCCACCGCCGCCTTCTATGAAAGGTTGGGCTTCGGA
ATCGTTTTCCGGGACGCCGGCTGGATGATCCTCCAGCGCGGGGATCTCATGCTGGAGTTCTTCGCCCACC
CCAACTTGTTTATTGCAGCTTATAATGGTTACAAATAAAGCAATAGCATCACAAATTTCACAAATAAAGC
ATTTTTTTCACTGCATTCTAGTTGTGGTTTGTCCAAACTCATCAATGTATCTTATCATGTCTGTATACCG
TCGACCTCTAGCTAGAGCTTGGCGTAATCATGGTCATAGCTGTTTCCTGTGTGAAATTGTTATCCGCTCA
CAATTCCACACAACATACGAGCCGGAAGCATAAAGTGTAAAGCCTGGGGTGCCTAATGAGTGAGCTAACT
CACATTAATTGCGTTGCGCTCACTGCCCGCTTTCCAGTCGGGAAACCTGTCGTGCCAGCTGCATTAATGA
ATCGGCCAACGCGCGGGGAGAGGCGGTTTGCGTATTGGGCGCTCTTCCGCTTCCTCGCTCACTGACTCGC
TGCGCTCGGTCGTTCGGCTGCGGCGAGCGGTATCAGCTCACTCAAAGGCGGTAATACGGTTATCCACAGA
ATCAGGGGATAACGCAGGAAAGAACATGTGAGCAAAAGGCCAGCAAAAGGCCAGGAACCGTAAAAAGGCC
GCGTTGCTGGCGTTTTTCCATAGGCTCCGCCCCCCTGACGAGCATCACAAAAATCGACGCTCAAGTCAGA
GGTGGCGAAACCCGACAGGACTATAAAGATACCAGGCGTTTCCCCCTGGAAGCTCCCTCGTGCGCTCTCC
TGTTCCGACCCTGCCGCTTACCGGATACCTGTCCGCCTTTCTCCCTTCGGGAAGCGTGGCGCTTTCTCAT
AGCTCACGCTGTAGGTATCTCAGTTCGGTGTAGGTCGTTCGCTCCAAGCTGGGCTGTGTGCACGAACCCC
CCGTTCAGCCCGACCGCTGCGCCTTATCCGGTAACTATCGTCTTGAGTCCAACCCGGTAAGACACGACTT
ATCGCCACTGGCAGCAGCCACTGGTAACAGGATTAGCAGAGCGAGGTATGTAGGCGGTGCTACAGAGTTC
TTGAAGTGGTGGCCTAACTACGGCTACACTAGAAGAACAGTATTTGGTATCTGCGCTCTGCTGAAGCCAG
TTACCTTCGGAAAAAGAGTTGGTAGCTCTTGATCCGGCAAACAAACCACCGCTGGTAGCGGTGGTTTTTT
TGTTTGCAAGCAGCAGATTACGCGCAGAAAAAAAGGATCTCAAGAAGATCCTTTGATCTTTTCTACGGGG
TCTGACGCTCAGTGGAACGAAAACTCACGTTAAGGGATTTTGGTCATGAGATTATCAAAAAGGATCTTCA
CCTAGATCCTTTTAAATTAAAAATGAAGTTTTAAATCAATCTAAAGTATATATGAGTAAACTTGGTCTGA
CAGTTACCAATGCTTAATCAGTGAGGCACCTATCTCAGCGATCTGTCTATTTCGTTCATCCATAGTTGCC
TGACTCCCCGTCGTGTAGATAACTACGATACGGGAGGGCTTACCATCTGGCCCCAGTGCTGCAATGATAC
CGCGAGACCCACGCTCACCGGCTCCAGATTTATCAGCAATAAACCAGCCAGCCGGAAGGGCCGAGCGCAG
AAGTGGTCCTGCAACTTTATCCGCCTCCATCCAGTCTATTAATTGTTGCCGGGAAGCTAGAGTAAGTAGT
TCGCCAGTTAATAGTTTGCGCAACGTTGTTGCCATTGCTACAGGCATCGTGGTGTCACGCTCGTCGTTTG
GTATGGCTTCATTCAGCTTCGGTTCCCAACGATCAAGGCGAGTTACATGATCCCCCATGTTGTGCAAAAA
AGCGGTTAGCTCCTTCGGTCCTCCGATCGTTGTCAGAAGTAAGTTGGCCGCAGTGTTATCACTCATGGTT
ATGGCAGCACTGCATAATTCTCTTACTGTCATGCCATCCGTAAGATGCTTTTCTGTGACTGGTGAGTACT
CAACCAAGTCATTCTGAGAATAGTGTATGCGGCGACCGAGTTGCTCTTGCCCGGCGTCAATACGGGATAA
TACCGCGCCACATAGCAGAACTTTAAAAGTGCTCATCATTGGAAAACGTTCTTCGGGGCGAAAACTCTCA
AGGATCTTACCGCTGTTGAGATCCAGTTCGATGTAACCCACTCGTGCACCCAACTGATCTTCAGCATCTT
TTACTTTCACCAGCGTTTCTGGGTGAGCAAAAACAGGAAGGCAAAATGCCGCAAAAAAGGGAATAAGGGC
GACACGGAAATGTTGAATACTCATACTCTTCCTTTTTCAATATTATTGAAGCATTTATCAGGGTTATTGT
CTCATGAGCGGATACATATTTGAATGTATTTAGAAAAATAAACAAATAGGGGTTCCGCGCACATTTCCCC
GAAAAGTGCCACCTGACGTCGACGGATCGGGAGATCTCCCGATCCCCTATGGTGCACTCTCAGTACAATC
TGCTCTGATGCCGCATAGTTAAGCCAGTATCTGCTCCCTGCTTGTGTGTTGGAGGTCGCTGAGTAGTGCG
CGAGCAAAATTTAAGCTACAACAAGGCAAGGCTTGACCGACAATTGCATGAAGAATCTGCTTAGGGTTAG
GCGTTTTGCGCTGCTTCGCGATGTACGGGCCAGATATACGCGTT
Features (pLannotate 1.2.2; 26 found; start..end, strand, type, name):
      1..380     +  enhancer       CMV enhancer: human cytomegalovirus immediate early enhancer
    381..584     +  promoter       CMV promoter: human cytomegalovirus (CMV) immediate early promoter
    580..613     +  LTR            5' LTR (truncated) (fragment): truncated 5' long terminal repeat (LTR) from HIV-1
    629..647     +  promoter       T7 promoter: promoter for bacteriophage T7 RNA polymerase
    678..698     +  protein_bind   attB1: mutant version of attB; core recombination site for the Gateway® BP reaction BP Clonase™
    704..1939    +  CDS            WDR4: WDR4_HUMAN - Experimental evidence at protein level: Swiss-Prot protein existence level 1. Non-catalytic component of a methyltransferase complex required for the formation of N(7)-methylguanine in a subset of RNA species, such as tRNAs, mRNAs and microRNAs (miRNAs) (PubMed:12403464, PubMed:31031084, PubMed:31031083). In the methyltransferase complex, it is required to stabilize and induce conformational changes of the catalytic subunit (PubMed:12403464). Required for the formation of N(7)-methylguanine at position 46 (m7G46) in tRNA (PubMed:12403464, PubMed:31031084). Also required for the fo
   1944..1968    -  protein_bind   attB2: mutant version of attB; recombination site for the Gateway® BP reaction BP Clonase™
   1994..2035    +  CDS            V5 tag: epitope tag from simian virus 5
   2119..2167    +  polyA_signal   HSV TK poly(A) signal: herpes simplex virus thymidine kinase polyadenylation signal (Cole and Stacy, 1985)
   2258..2274    -  polyA_signal   bGH poly(A) signal (fragment): bovine growth hormone polyadenylation signal
   2369..2797    +  rep_origin     f1 ori (sequence partly withheld): f1 bacteriophage origin of replication; arrow indicates direction of (+) strand synthesis
   2812..3311    +  promoter       PGK promoter: mouse phosphoglycerate kinase 1 promoter
   3325..3372    +  promoter       EM7 promoter: synthetic bacterial promoter&nbsp
   3391..4107    +  CDS            Emerald: Emerald is a basic (constitutively fluorescent) green fluorescent protein published in 1998, derived from Aequorea victoria. It is reported to be a very rapidly-maturing weak dimer.
   4107..4503    +  CDS            BSD (fragment): blasticidin S deaminase; Aspergillus terreus BSD; confers resistance to blasticidin
   4504..4531    +  CDS            BleoR (fragment): antibiotic-binding protein; Sh ble from Streptoalloteichus hindustanus; confers resistance to bleomycin, phleomycin, and Zeocin™
   4541..4666    +  CDS            ble (fragment): BLE_KLEPN - Experimental evidence at protein level: Swiss-Prot protein existence level 1. Binding protein with a strong affinity to the bleomycin family of antibiotics. Binds to CL990; an antimitotic-antibiotic compound. From Klebsiella pneumoniae.
   4661..4782    +  polyA_signal   SV40 poly(A) signal: SV40 polyadenylation signal
   4855..4871    -  protein_bind   lac operator: The lac repressor binds to the lac operator to inhibit transcription in E. coli. This inhibition can be relieved by adding lactose or isopropyl-β-D-thiogalactopyranoside (IPTG). lac repressor encoded by lacI
   4879..4909    -  promoter       lac promoter: promoter for the E. coli lac operon
   4924..4945    -  protein_bind   CAP binding site: CAP binding activates transcription in the presence of cAMP. E. coli catabolite activator protein
   4958..5050    -  CDS            lacI (fragment): lac repressor; lacI; The lac repressor binds to the lac operator to inhibit transcription in E. coli. This inhibition can be relieved by adding lactose or isopropyl-β-D-thiogalactopyranoside (IPTG).
   5233..5821    -  rep_origin     ori: high-copy-number ColE1/pMB1/pBR322/pUC origin of replication
   5992..6852    -  CDS            AmpR: β-lactamase; bla; confers resistance to ampicillin, carbenicillin, and related antibiotics
   6853..6957    -  promoter       AmpR promoter: bla
   7016..7068    -  misc_feature   bom (fragment): basis of mobility region from pBR322
