[The description below was written by a language model from this plasmid's Addgene catalogue record and pLannotate feature annotations shown in this document.]
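Description:
WDR4_pcDNA6.2/EmGFP-Bsd is a mammalian expression plasmid of about 7.2 kb, built by Gateway recombination of the human WDR4 coding sequence (also called Wuho or TRM82; depositor reference NM_018669) into the Invitrogen pcDNA6.2/EmGFP-Bsd/V5-DEST destination backbone. It is propagated in E. coli as a high-copy plasmid through a ColE1/pUC-type origin and selected with ampicillin via the bla gene. An f1 origin is also present.

The WDR4 open reading frame, roughly 1.2 kb, sits between attB1 and attB2 sites downstream of the CMV immediate-early enhancer and promoter, with a T7 promoter just upstream that also serves as a sequencing primer site. A V5 epitope tag and the HSV TK polyadenylation signal follow attB2. The record does not state whether the insert retains a stop codon, so it is unclear whether the V5 tag is actually fused to the protein. WDR4 is the non-catalytic partner of a methyltransferase complex that forms N7-methylguanine in tRNAs and other RNAs.

A second, independent cassette uses the mouse PGK promoter, together with the bacterial EM7 promoter, to drive Emerald GFP fused to blasticidin S deaminase, terminated by an SV40 poly(A) signal. This fusion lets transfected cells be identified by green fluorescence and selected with blasticidin without tagging WDR4 itself. Several short annotated fragments (HIV-1 LTR, bleomycin-resistance, lacI, bGH poly(A)) appear to be partial sequence matches rather than functional parts. The associated publication describes an overexpression screen of chromosome 21 genes for modulators of Sonic hedgehog signaling relevant to Down syndrome, and the plasmid is partly derived from an earlier deposited plasmid.
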