Addgene plasmid #176984: WDR4_pcDNA6.2/EmGFP-Bsd
Purpose: Mammalian expression vector encoding WDR4 and EmGFP-Bsd
Depositing lab: Roger Reeves. Depositing organization: Johns Hopkins University and School of Medicine. Publication: Overexpression screen of chromosome 21 genes reveals modulators of Sonic hedgehog signaling relevant to Down syndrome. Moyer AJ, Fernandez FX, Li Y, Klinedinst DK, Florea LD, Kazuki Y, Oshimura M, Reeves RH. Dis Model Mech. 2023 Apr 1;16(4):dmm049712. doi: 10.1242/dmm.049712. Epub 2023 Apr 13. PubMed 36995257.
Backbone
  Vector backbone: pcDNA6.2/EmGFP-Bsd/V5-DEST
  Backbone manufacturer: Invitrogen (V36620)
  Backbone size w/o insert (bp): 5983
  Vector type: Mammalian Expression
  Selectable markers: EmGFP fused to Blasticidin (bsd)-resistance marker
Growth in bacteria
  Bacterial resistance: Ampicillin, 100 μg/mL
  Growth temperature: 37°C
  Growth strain: DH5alpha
  Copy number: High Copy
Gene/Insert
  Gene/Insert name: WDR4 (alt names: hWH; Wuho)
  Species: H. sapiens (human)
  Insert size (bp): 1239
  Entrez Gene: WDR4 (a.k.a. TRM82)
  Promoter: CMV
  Cloning method: Gateway Cloning
  Sequencing primers: 5′ T7; 3′ V5 reverse
Resource information
  A portion of this plasmid was derived from a plasmid made by: Derived from Addgene #53953
Terms and licenses: Academic/Nonprofit Terms; Industry Terms: Not Available to Industry
Depositor comments: WDR4 (NM_018669) expressed under the control of CMV promoter and EmGFP-Bsd under the control of PGK
How to cite: WDR4_pcDNA6.2/EmGFP-Bsd was a gift from Roger Reeves (Addgene plasmid # 176984 ; http://n2t.net/addgene:176984 ; RRID:Addgene_176984)
